Addgene plasmid #205342: pBad33_ISEc44_reRNA
Purpose: Bacterial expression of ISEc44 TnpB and its reRNA
Depositing lab: Haoyi Wang. Depositing organization: Institute of Zoology, Chinese Academy of Sciences. Publication: Evolutionary mining and functional characterization of TnpB nucleases identify efficient miniature genome editors. Xiang G, Li Y, Sun J, Huo Y, Cao S, Cao Y, Guo Y, Yang L, Cai Y, Zhang YE, Wang H. Nat Biotechnol. 2023 Jun 29. doi: 10.1038/s41587-023-01857-x. PubMed 37386294.
Backbone
  Vector backbone: pBAD
  Vector type: Bacterial Expression
Growth in bacteria
  Bacterial resistance: Chloramphenicol, 25 μg/mL
  Growth temperature: 37°C
  Growth strain: DH5alpha
  Copy number: Low Copy
Gene/Insert
  Gene/Insert name: ISEc44 TnpB
  Species: Other
  Cloning method: Unknown
Terms and licenses: Academic/Nonprofit Terms; Industry Terms: Not Available to Industry
How to cite: pBad33_ISEc44_reRNA was a gift from Haoyi Wang (Addgene plasmid # 205342 ; http://n2t.net/addgene:205342 ; RRID:Addgene_205342)
