[The description below was written by a language model from this plasmid's Addgene catalogue record and pLannotate feature annotations shown in this document.]
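Description:
pBad33_ISEc44_reRNA is a low-copy bacterial expression plasmid of about 5.5 kb, built on a pBAD33-type backbone, for co-expressing the ISEc44 TnpB nuclease and its guide RNA (reRNA) in E. coli. It replicates from a p15A origin, which is compatible with ColE1-type plasmids and so allows a second plasmid to be maintained in the same cell. Selection is by chloramphenicol, through a cat gene under its own promoter. The annotation also shows backbone remnants typical of pACYC184/pBAD33 lineage: truncated β-lactamase segments, an M13 phage origin, fragments of ColE1 and RSF origins, an IS1 fragment, and partial tetracycline resistance gene and promoter pieces. None of these fragments should be assumed functional.

Despite the pBAD name, the feature table lists no araC gene or araBAD promoter. Instead, a constitutive J23119 promoter sits upstream of the TnpB coding sequence, which is annotated by homology to E. coli InsQ/TnpB, the IS200/IS605-family transposon-associated protein. A second J23119 promoter (SpeI variant, detected as a fragment) follows the coding sequence. It precedes an unannotated stretch of roughly 300 bp that presumably encodes the reRNA scaffold and guide, although the annotation does not label it. The rrnB region downstream, comprising the 5S rRNA segment and the T1 and T2 terminators, ends transcription.

TnpB proteins are compact RNA-guided DNA nucleases regarded as ancestors of Cas12. The associated work mined and characterised TnpB family members as miniature genome editors, so this plasmid probably served in bacterial assays of ISEc44 TnpB activity. The record does not describe the specific assay or the target sequence.
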