Features (pLannotate 1.2.2; 18 found; start..end, strand, type, name):
     10..43      +  promoter       J23119 promoter: bacterial promoter (Registry of Standard Biological Parts BBa J23119)
    140..1231    +  CDS            insQ: INSQ_ECOLI - Also known as tnpB, ydcM. Protein inferred from homology: Swiss-Prot protein existence level 3. Required for the transposition of the insertion element. From Escherichia coli (strain K12).
   1287..1316    +  promoter       J23119(SpeI) promoter (fragment): bacterial promoter (Registry of Standard Biological Parts BBa J23119) modified to end with an SpeI site
   1635..1750    +  ncRNA          5S rRNA: Accession: RF00001 - 5S ribosomal RNA
   1754..1840    +  terminator     rrnB T1 terminator: Escherichia coli rrnB; transcription terminator T1 from the E. coli rrnB gene
   1932..1959    +  terminator     rrnB T2 terminator: transcription terminator T2 from the E. coli rrnB gene
   1978..2069    +  promoter       AmpR promoter: bla
   2070..2189    +  CDS            AmpR (fragment): β-lactamase; bla; confers resistance to ampicillin, carbenicillin, and related antibiotics
   2190..2484    +  CDS            bla(M) (fragment): β-lactamase lacking the signal sequence; bla(M); allows cytosolic expression of β-lactamase
   2527..2907    +  rep_origin     M13 ori (sequence partly withheld): M13 bacteriophage origin of replication; arrow indicates direction of (+) strand synthesis
   3093..3326    +  rep_origin     ori (fragment): high-copy-number ColE1/pMB1/pBR322/pUC origin of replication
   3541..4197    -  CDS            cat: CAT_ECOLX - Experimental evidence at protein level: Swiss-Prot protein existence level 1. This enzyme is an effector of chloramphenicol resistance in bacteria. From Escherichia coli. This protein is used as a marker in many commonly used cloning vectors, such as pACYC184.
   4198..4300    -  promoter       cat promoter: promoter of the E. coli cat gene encoding chloramphenicol acetyltransferase
   4421..4564    +  mobile_element IS1 (fragment): prokaryotic transposable element IS1
   4683..4738    -  rep_origin     RSF ori (fragment): Plasmids containing the RSF 1030 origin of replication can be propagated in E. coli cells that contain additional plasmids with compatible origins.
   4826..5371    -  rep_origin     p15A ori: Plasmids containing the medium-copy-number p15A origin of replication can be propagated in E. coli cells that contain a second plasmid with the ColE1 origin.
   5408..5528    -  CDS            TcR (fragment): tetracycline efflux protein; tet; confers resistance to tetracycline
   5538..8       +  promoter       tet promoter (fragment) (across the origin): E. coli promoter for tetracycline efflux protein gene
>Addgene plasmid #205342 | pBad33_ISEc44_reRNA | addgene full sequence | sequence record 411026 | Addgene NGS Result
TCATCGATCTGACAGCTAGCTCAGTCCTAGGTATAATGCTAGCCCCGGGAAAAGATCTAAAGAGGAGAAA
GAATTCATGATGCTAATCCTGAAAGCCTACAAATTCAGACTGGAACCAACGCATGAGCAGTCGCAGCGTT
TGCGGCAGTTATGTGGTTGTGCCCGTTTTGTCTGGAATTTAGGTCTTGCGGAGACAAAGCGCATACTTGG
CTCAGGCGAAAAGTTACCTTCGGCTTTCGAGTTGAATCGGATGATTACAGTGTGGAAAAAAATGCCGGAA
TACATCTTCTTACAGGATGCTTATACCGACAATCTGCAACAAAAGCTGAAAGACCTGCATACCGCATGGA
AACGTTGTTTTGATAAAAAGCTCGCAGCTAAGGCTCCGGTATGGAAACGAAAAAATGAGGGCAGAGACTC
AATCCGTTTTGTGAACTTTGAGAAATATTGCTGCCTTGAAAATCGCAGAGTGAAGCTACCGTCAGGTCTT
GGGTGGGTAAAATTCCGGCAATCTCAACGTGTGAACGGTAAAATCAAAAATGCGACAATCAGTCAGTTAG
CGGGACAGTGGTATATCTCGTTTCAGGTTGAAATTGAAACGGCAGAACCAAATCACACAAGCACAACGAT
AGTCGGACTGGATGCAGGCGTGGCTAAACTTGCCACGCTGTCAGATGGCACAGTCTTTGAGCCTGTAAAC
AGTTTTCAGAAAAATCAGAAGAAGCTGGCGAGACTCCAGCGACAGTTAAGCCGCAAGGTCAAATTCAGCA
ACAACTGGCAGAAGCAGAAACGCAAAATACAGCGACTGCATTCCTGTATCGCAAATATCCGCAGGGACTA
CCTTCACAAAGTCACAACGACCGTCAGCAAAAACCACGCAATGATAGTCATTGAGGATTTGAAGGTCAGC
AACATGTCAAAGTCGGCAGCGGGTACGGTCAGCCAGCCGGGGCGCAATGTCCGGGCAAAATCAGGTTTAA
ACCGTTCGATACTGGATCAGGGCTGGTATGAAATGCGCCGCCAGCTTGAGTACAAACAGCTCTGGCGTGG
TGGTCATGTAGAGGCGGTAAATCCGGCATACACAAGCCAGCGTTGTTCGTGTTGCGGTCATACGGAAAAA
GCAAATCGTCGCACACAAAGTAAGTTTGAGTGCAAAGCATGTGGGTATGCTGAAAATGCGGACGTAAACG
CAGCACGAAACATTTTAGCGACGTGGCACGCTCAAATGGCTACAAGTACCGCGGGACACGCGGAAACCGG
GAGTCTGTCTCTGGGATGAGAGATCTTTGACAGCTAGCTCAGTCCTAGGTATAATAGCACGCTCAAATGG
CTACAAGTACCGCGGGACACGCGGAAACCGGGAGTCTGTCTCTGGGATAGACTTCCTACGCCTGTGGAGA
GGTCGGTGCAGTAAGACCGCTCGATGAAGCAGGAACCAGACGCTGAGCAATCAGCCGTCACCCACTAATG
GGAATCCCCCTCCTGAGTCACGAAGTGCGAAGGTGGGGGAGGATGTCAAGCTCGGAGATCATCATTGCGT
TTTTTAAGCTTGGCTGTTTTGGCGGATGAGAGAAGATTTTCAGCCTGATACAGATTAAATCAGAACGCAG
AAGCGGTCTGATAAAACAGAATTTGCCTGGCGGCAGTAGCGCGGTGGTCCCACCTGACCCCATGCCGAAC
TCAGAAGTGAAACGCCGTAGCGCCGATGGTAGTGTGGGGTCTCCCCATGCGAGAGTAGGGAACTGCCAGG
CATCAAATAAAACGAAAGGCTCAGTCGAAAGACTGGGCCTTTCGTTTTATCTGTTGTTTGTCGGTGAACG
CTCTCCTGAGTAGGACAAATCCGCCGGGAGCGGATTTGAACGTTGCGAAGCAACGGCCCGGAGGGTGGCG
GGCAGGACGCCCGCCATAAACTGCCAGGCATCAAATTAAGCAGAAGGCCATCCTGACGGATGGCCTTTTT
GCGTTTCTACAAACTCTTTTGTTTATTTTTCTAAATACATTCAAATATGTATCCGCTCATGAGACAATAA
CCCTGATAAATGCTTCAATAATATTGAAAAAGGAAGAGTATGAGTATTCAACATTTCCGTGTCGCCCTTA
TTCCCTTTTTTGCGGCATTTTGCCTTCCTGTTTTTGCTCACCCAGAAACGCTGGTGAAAGTAAAAGATGC
TGAAGATCAGTTGGGTGCAGCAAACTATTAACTGGCGAACTACTTACTCTAGCTTCCCGGCAACAATTAA
TAGACTGGATGGAGGCGGATAAAGTTGCAGGACCACTTCTGCGCTCGGCCCTTCCGGCTGGCTGGTTTAT
TGCTGATAAATCTGGAGCCGGTGAGCGTGGGTCTCGCGGTATCATTGCAGCACTGGGGCCAGATGGTAAG
CCCTCCCGTATCGTAGTTATCTACACGACGGGGAGTCAGGCAACTATGGATGAACGAAATAGACAGATCG
CTGAGATAGGTGCCTCACTGATTAAGCATTGGTAACTGTCAGACCAAGTTTACTCATATATACTTTAGAT
TGATT
[125 nt withheld, positions 2526-2650]
C
[141 nt withheld, positions 2652-2792]
CCTTTGACGTTGGAGTCCACGTTCTTT
[37 nt withheld, positions 2820-2856]
ACCCTATCTCGGGCTATTCTTTTGATTTATAAGGGATTTTGCCGATTTCGGCCTATTGGTTAAAAAATGA
GCTGATTTAACAAAAATTTAACGCGAATTTTAACAAAATATTAACGTTTACAATTTAAAAGGATCTAGGT
GAAGATCCTTTTTGATAATCTCATGACCAAAATCCCTTAACGTGAGTTTTCGTTCCACTGAGCGTCAGAC
CCCGTAGAAAAGATCAAAGGATCTTCTTGAGATCCTTTTTTTCTGCGCGTAATCTGCTGCTTGCAAACAA
AAAAACCACCGCTACCAGCGGTGGTTTGTTTGCCGGATCAAGAGCTACCAACTCTTTTTCCGAAGGTAAC
TGGCTTCAGCAGAGCGCAGATACCAAATACTGTCCTTCTAGTGTAGCCGTAGTTAGGCCACCACTTCAAG
AACTCTGTAGCACCGCCTACATACCTCGCTCTGCTAATCCTGTTACCAGTCAGGCATTTGAGAAGCACAC
GGTCACACTGCTTCCGGTAGTCAATAAACCGGTAAACCAGCAATAGACATAAGCGGCTATTTAACGACCC
TGCCCTGAACCGACGACCGGGTCGAATTTGCTTTCGAATTTCTGCCATTCATCCGCTTATTATCACTTAT
TCAGGCGTAGCAACCAGGCGTTTAAGGGCACCAATAACTGCCTTAAAAAAATTACGCCCCGCCCTGCCAC
TCATCGCAGTACTGTTGTAATTCATTAAGCATTCTGCCGACATGGAAGCCATCACAAACGGCATGATGAA
CCTGAATCGCCAGCGGCATCAGCACCTTGTCGCCTTGCGTATAATATTTGCCCATGGTGAAAACGGGGGC
GAAGAAGTTGTCCATATTGGCCACGTTTAAATCAAAACTGGTGAAACTCACCCAGGGATTGGCTGAGACG
AAAAACATATTCTCAATAAACCCTTTAGGGAAATAGGCCAGGTTTTCACCGTAACACGCCACATCTTGCG
AATATATGTGTAGAAACTGCCGGAAATCGTCGTGGTATTCACTCCAGAGCGATGAAAACGTTTCAGTTTG
CTCATGGAAAACGGTGTAACAAGGGTGAACACTATCCCATATCACCAGCTCACCGTCTTTCATTGCCATA
CGGAACTCCGGATGAGCATTCATCAGGCGGGCAAGAATGTGAATAAAGGCCGGATAAAACTTGTGCTTAT
TTTTCTTTACGGTCTTTAAAAAGGCCGTAATATCCAGCTGAACGGTCTGGTTATAGGTACATTGAGCAAC
TGACTGAAATGCCTCAAAATGTTCTTTACGATGCCATTGGGATATATCAACGGTGGTATATCCAGTGATT
TTTTTCTCCATTTTAGCTTCCTTAGCTCCTGAAAATCTCGATAACTCAAAAAATACGCCCGGTAGTGATC
TTATTTCATTATGGTGAAAGTTGGAACCTCTTACGTGCCGATCAACGTCTCATTTTCGCCAAAAGTTGGC
CCAGGGCTTCCCGGTATCAACAGGGACACCAGGATTTATTTATTCTGCGAAGTGATCTTCCGTCACAGGT
ATTTATTCGGCGCAAAGTGCGTCGGGTGATGCTGCCAACTTACTGATTTAGTGTATGATGGTGTTTTTGA
GGTGCTCCAGTGGCTTCTGTTTCTATCAGCTGTCCCTCCTGTTCAGCTACTGACGGGGTGGTGCGTAACG
GCAAAAGCACCGCCGGACATCAGCGCTAGCGGAGTGTATACTGGCTTACTATGTTGGCACTGATGAGGGT
GTCAGTGAAGTGCTTCATGTGGCAGGAGAAAAAAGGCTGCACCGGTGCGTCAGCAGAATATGTGATACAG
GATATATTCCGCTTCCTCGCTCACTGACTCGCTACGCTCGGTCGTTCGACTGCGGCGAGCGGAAATGGCT
TACGAACGGGGCGGAGATTTCCTGGAAGATGCCAGGAAGATACTTAACAGGGAAGTGAGAGGGCCGCGGC
AAAGCCGTTTTTCCATAGGCTCCGCCCCCCTGACAAGCATCACGAAATCTGACGCTCAAATCAGTGGTGG
CGAAACCCGACAGGACTATAAAGATACCAGGCGTTTCCCCCTGGCGGCTCCCTCGTGCGCTCTCCTGTTC
CTGCCTTTCGGTTTACCGGTGTCATTCCGCTGTTATGGCCGCGTTTGTCTCATTCCACGCCTGACACTCA
GTTCCGGGTAGGCAGTTCGCTCCAAGCTGGACTGTATGCACGAACCCCCCGTTCAGTCCGACCGCTGCGC
CTTATCCGGTAACTATCGTCTTGAGTCCAACCCGGAAAGACATGCAAAAGCACCACTGGCAGCAGCCACT
GGTAATTGATTTAGAGGAGTTAGTCTTGAAGTCATGCGCCGGTTAAGGCTAAACTGAAAGGACAAGTTTT
GGTGACTGCGCTCCTCCAAGCCAGTTACCTCGGTTCAAAGAGTTGGTAGCTCAGAGAACCTTCGAAAAAC
CGCCCTGCAAGGCGGTTTTTTCGTTTTCAGAGCAAGAGATTACGCGCAGACCAAAACGATCTCAAGAAGA
TCATCTTATTAATCAGATAAAATATTTCTAGGCTCATGAGCCCGAAGTGGCGAGCCCGATCTTCCCCATC
GGTGATGTCGGCGATATAGGCGCCAGCAACCGCACCTGTGGCGCCGGTGATGCCGGCCACGATGCGTCCG
GCGTAGAGGATCTGCTCATGTTTGACAGCTTA
